Addgene plasmid #58314: pRK-HA-TRAF4
Purpose: HA-tagged mouse TRAF4
Depositing lab: Ying Zhang. Depositing organization: National Cancer Institute (NCI). Publication: Ubiquitination of tumor necrosis factor receptor-associated factor 4 (TRAF4) by Smad ubiquitination regulatory factor 1 (Smurf1) regulates motility of breast epithelial and cancer cells. Wang X, Jin C, Tang Y, Tang LY, Zhang YE. J Biol Chem. 2013 Jul 26;288(30):21784-92. doi: 10.1074/jbc.M113.472704. Epub 2013 Jun 11. PubMed 23760265.
Backbone
  Vector backbone: pRK5
  Backbone manufacturer: Genentech
  Backbone size w/o insert (bp): 4754
  Total vector size (bp): 6200
  Modifications to backbone: HA tag is inserted before ClaI site
  Vector type: Mammalian Expression
Growth in bacteria
  Bacterial resistance: Ampicillin, 100 μg/mL
  Growth temperature: 37°C
  Growth strain: DH5alpha
  Copy number: High Copy
Gene/Insert
  Gene/Insert name: TNF receptor associated factor 4 (alt name: TRAF4)
  Species: M. musculus (mouse)
  Insert size (bp): 1412
  GenBank ID: NM_009423 BC020455
  Entrez Gene: Traf4 (a.k.a. A530032M13Rik, CART1, msp2)
  Promoter: CMV
  Tag / fusion protein: HA (N terminal on backbone)
  Cloning method: Restriction Enzyme; 5′ cloning site BamHI (not destroyed); 3′ cloning site SalI (not destroyed)
  Sequencing primers: 5′ SP6; 3′ RK5R
Resource information
  A portion of this plasmid was derived from a plasmid made by: mouse TRAF4 cDNA was obtained from cDNA clone IMAGE 3598556
Terms and licenses: Academic/Nonprofit Terms; Industry Terms: Not Available to Industry
How to cite: pRK-HA-TRAF4 was a gift from Ying Zhang (Addgene plasmid # 58314 ; http://n2t.net/addgene:58314 ; RRID:Addgene_58314)
