[The description below was written by a language model from this plasmid's Addgene catalogue record.]
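Description:
pRK-HA-TRAF4 is a mammalian expression plasmid built on the pRK5 backbone, carrying the mouse Traf4 cDNA (TNF receptor associated factor 4) as an N-terminally HA-tagged fusion. The total construct is about 6.2 kb, made up of a 4.75 kb backbone and an insert of roughly 1.4 kb. It is maintained in E. coli as a high-copy plasmid under ampicillin selection. The record lists no mammalian selection marker, so it appears suited mainly to transient transfection. No feature table is provided, so the origin of replication, polyadenylation signal and other backbone elements are not individually documented here.

Expression is driven by the CMV promoter, a strong constitutive promoter for high-level transcription in most cultured mammalian cells. The backbone was modified by inserting an HA epitope coding sequence ahead of the ClaI site, so the tag is supplied by the vector rather than by the insert. The TRAF4 open reading frame, derived from an IMAGE cDNA clone, was placed downstream of the tag between BamHI and SalI sites, both of which remain intact and can be used to excise or exchange the insert. An SP6 primer site lies upstream of the insert and serves for sequence verification.

The HA tag allows the expressed TRAF4 protein to be detected by western blot or immunofluorescence and recovered by immunoprecipitation with anti-HA antibodies. The associated publication concerns ubiquitination of TRAF4 by the E3 ligase Smurf1 and its effect on the motility of breast epithelial and cancer cells, which fits use of this plasmid in overexpression, protein interaction and ubiquitination assays.
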