>Addgene plasmid #58314 | pRK-HA-TRAF4 | addgene partial sequence | sequence record 92205 | Sp6 5'-ATTTAGGTGACACTATAG-3'
CACTCCCAGGTCCAACTGCACCTCGGTTCTATCGCCGCCACCATGTGCTACCCATACGATGTTCCAGATT
ACGCTAGTCTTATCGATGAATTCGGATCCATGCCCGGCTTCGACTACAAGTTCCTGGAGAAGCCCAAGCG
GCGGCTGCTGTGCCCACTGTGCGGGAAGCCCATGCGCGAGCCTGTGCAGGTGTCTACTTGTGGCCACCGC
TTCTGCGACACCTGCCTGCAGGAGTTTCTCAGTGAAGGAGTCTTCAAATGCCCTGAGGACCAACTTCCTC
TGGACTATGCCAAGATCTACCCAGACCCAGAGCTGGAGGTCCAGGTGTTAGGCTTGGCTATCCGCTGCAT
CCACAGTGAGGAGGGCTGCCGCTGGAGCGGGCCACTTCGTCATCTACAGGGCCACTTGAACACTTGCAGC
TTCAATGTAGTCCCCTGCCCTAATCGCTGCCCAGCCAAGCTGAGCCGGCGTGACCTGCCTGCCCACCTGC
AGCACGACTGCCCTAAGCGCCGCCTCAAGTGTGAATTCTGTGGCTGTGACTTCAGTGGGGAGGCCTACGA
GAGTCACGAGGGCGTGTGCCCCCAAGAGAGTGTGTACTGTGAGAACAAGTGTGGGGCCCGCATGATGAGG
CGACTGTTGGCCCAGCATGCCACGTCTGAGTGCCCCAAGCGCACCCAGCCCTGTGCCTACTGTACCAAGG
AATTTGTTTATGACACCATCCAGAGCCACCAGTACCAGTGCCCACGCCTGCCTGTTCCCTGCCCCAACCA
ATGTGGAGTGGGCACTGTGGCCCGGGAAGACCTGCCCACCCATCTGAAGGATAGCTGCAGCACTGCCTTT
GTTCTCTGCCC
