>Addgene plasmid #58314 | pRK-HA-TRAF4 | addgene partial sequence | sequence record 92206 | SV40pA-R 5'-GAAATTTGTGATGCTATTGC-3'
AGTTGGGCCATGGCGGCCAAGCTTCTGCAGGTCGACTCAGCTGAGGATCTTCCGGGGCAGTTCGACAGAG
GCACGGATGAAAACCGCATCATCCCGCACGTAGTTCCGCTTTCGGATGTCCTGGTGGGAAATGAACTTGG
GGTAGCCGAAGCCCAGAGAACTCTCATCCAGGGAGCCTCGCCACGTGCCGGGCTTCTGGAAGTTCTTCCA
GTTTGGATCAGGGTGGAAGGTCTCAGTGACATGCTGTGGCTTAGCCAAACCTGGGTCACTCTGATCCAGC
AGGGAGAAGGTGACCCGGCGGGCAAAGGGCCACTCAAGGAGATTGTCAAAGGCGCCCGGCAAGACACGGA
TGTAGATGGAGAGGTGTGTGCCCTCACCACTGCCGTTGCCGTTGAGGAATGCAGACACCTGCAGCTTGTA
GCCGTACTTATGCGTATAGAAGGCTGGGCTGAAGCACTCCAGGTTAGGCTTGGCCTTGGCCTCTTGTAGA
CGACGCCCATAGCTGCCAATCTTCCAGATGAGCACTCCATCGCTGCCTATGGATAGTTCTTCCAGCTCTC
TTCGCAGCTCCTGCAGCTCTTGCCGCTGTCGGCTCACCAGGGCACACATCATAGCCAGATGTGGCTTTAC
GCTCTCCTCCACGTGACGTCCCATTGCCAGCTTAGGGCACCTGTGCTTGCAGCCAGACTCTTTGAAAGGG
CAGAGAACAAAGGCAGTGCTGCAGCTATCCTTCAGATGGGTGGGCAGGTCTTCCCGGGCCACAGTGCCCA
CTCCACATTGGTTGGGGCAGGGAACAGGCAGGCGTGGGCACTGGTACTGGTGGCTCTGGATGGTGTCATA
AACAAATTCCTTGGTACAGTAGGCACAGGGCTGGGTGCGCTTGGGGCACTCAGACGTGGCATGCTGGGCC
AACAGTCGCCTCATCATGCGG
